Addgene plasmid #214646: pGL4_EGR1p-BC0130-luc2
Purpose: barcoded assay, MAPK sensor
Depositing lab: Michael Wehr. Depositing organization: Systasy Bioscience GmbH. Publication: Protocol for identifying properties of ERBB receptor antagonists using the barcoded ERBBprofiler assay. Popovic L, Rossner MJ, Wehr MC. STAR Protoc. 2024 Apr 16;5(2):102987. doi: 10.1016/j.xpro.2024.102987. PubMed 38635397.
Backbone
  Vector backbone: pGL4
  Vector type: Mammalian Expression, Luciferase
Growth in bacteria
  Bacterial resistance: Ampicillin, 100 μg/mL
  Growth temperature: 37°C
  Growth strain: DH5alpha
  Copy number: High Copy
Gene/Insert
  Gene/Insert name: EGR1 promoter with barcode 0130
  Species: Synthetic
  Cloning method: Gateway Cloning
Terms and licenses: Academic/Nonprofit Terms; Industry Terms: Not Available to Industry
How to cite: pGL4_EGR1p-BC0130-luc2 was a gift from Michael Wehr (Addgene plasmid # 214646 ; http://n2t.net/addgene:214646 ; RRID:Addgene_214646)
