[The description below was written by a language model from this plasmid's Addgene catalogue record and pLannotate feature annotations shown in this document.]
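Description:
pGL4_EGR1p-BC0130-luc2 is a 7,428 nt mammalian luciferase reporter plasmid on a pGL4 backbone, described as a MAPK pathway sensor for a barcoded assay. It is propagated in E. coli at high copy from a ColE1/pUC-type origin with ampicillin selection (AmpR). It also carries a hygromycin phosphotransferase gene driven by the SV40 enhancer/early promoter and ended by a synthetic poly(A) signal, which would allow selection of stably transfected mammalian cells.

The insert, listed as a synthetic EGR1 promoter with barcode 0130, was assembled by Gateway cloning. The annotation shows a multi-fragment arrangement of attB1, attB4, attB3 and attB2 sites upstream of the reporter. The EGR1 promoter itself is not annotated, but the roughly 950 nt unannotated stretch between attB4 and attB3 is its likely location. The short segment between attB3 and attB2 is flanked by opposing T3 and T7 promoters and plausibly holds the barcode, although the table does not label it. A short fragment matching moxGFP lies between attB1 and attB4, and the record does not explain its role.

Downstream lies firefly luc2 fused to the hCL1 and hPEST degradation sequences, followed by an SV40 poly(A) signal. These degrons shorten the half-life of the luciferase, so the signal tracks changes in promoter activity more closely. An upstream synthetic poly(A) signal and a transcriptional pause site, both standard pGL4 features, reduce read-through from the backbone.

EGR1 is an immediate-early gene induced by MAPK/ERK signalling, so pathway activation should increase reporter transcription. That output can be read as luminescence or, presumably, through the transcribed barcode in multiplexed assays. The associated publication applies this to profiling ERBB receptor antagonists.
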