Features (pLannotate 1.2.2; 21 found; start..end, strand, type, name):
     47..71      +  protein_bind   attB1: mutant version of attB; recombination site for the Gateway® BP reaction BP Clonase™
     72..290     +  CDS            moxGFP (fragment): moxGFP is a basic (constitutively fluorescent) green fluorescent protein published in 2015, derived from Aequorea victoria. It is reported to be a rapidly-maturing monomer.
    272..292     -  protein_bind   attB4: mutant version of attB; core recombination site for the Gateway® BP reaction BP Clonase™
   1249..1269    +  protein_bind   attB3: mutant version of attB; core recombination site for the Gateway® BP reaction BP Clonase™
   1296..1314    +  promoter       T3 promoter: promoter for bacteriophage T3 RNA polymerase
   1378..1396    -  promoter       T7 promoter: promoter for bacteriophage T7 RNA polymerase
   1423..1443    -  protein_bind   attB2: mutant version of attB; core recombination site for the Gateway® BP reaction BP Clonase™
   1508..3160    +  CDS            luciferase: firefly luciferase synthetic luc2 version of the luciferase gene
   3164..3211    +  CDS            hCL1: non-ORF yeast peptide conferring ubiquitin-dependent degradation human codon-optimized
   3218..3334    +  CDS            hPEST: PEST degradation sequence from mouse ornithine decarboxylase human codon-optimized
   3383..3504    -  polyA_signal   SV40 poly(A) signal: SV40 polyadenylation signal
   3530..3661    -  CDS            LT_SV40 (fragment): Experimental evidence at protein level: Swiss-Prot protein existence level 1. Isoform 17kT antigen targets host RBL2 for degradation and promotes cell proliferation. Transactivates host cyclin A promoter through its J domain. From Simian virus 40 (SV40).
   3698..4055    +  promoter       SV40 promoter: SV40 enhancer and early promoter
   4086..5123    +  CDS            HygR: hygromycin B phosphotransferase confers resistance to hygromycin
   5147..5195    +  polyA_signal   poly(A) signal: synthetic polyadenylation signal
   5211..5342    +  CDS            TcR (fragment): tetracycline efflux protein; tet; confers resistance to tetracycline
   5522..6110    -  rep_origin     ori: high-copy-number ColE1/pMB1/pBR322/pUC origin of replication
   6310..7170    -  CDS            AmpR: β-lactamase confers resistance to ampicillin, carbenicillin, and related antibiotics
   7171..7212    -  promoter       AmpR promoter (fragment): bla
   7275..7323    +  polyA_signal   poly(A) signal: synthetic polyadenylation signal
   7337..7428    +  misc_feature   pause site: RNA polymerase II transcriptional pause signal from the human α2 globin gene
>Addgene plasmid #214646 | pGL4_EGR1p-BC0130-luc2 | addgene full sequence | sequence record 426601 | Addgene NGS Result
GGCCTAACTGGCCGGTACCTGAGCTCGCTAGCCTCGAGGATATCAAACAAGTTTGTACAAAAAAGCAGGC
TATGGTGAGCAAGGGCGAGGAGCTGTTCACCGGGGTGGTGCCCATCCTGGTCGAGCTGGACGGCGACGTA
AACGGCCACAAGTTCAGCGTGTCCGGCGAGGGCGAGGGCGATGCCACCTACGGCAAGCTGACCCTGAAGT
TCATCTGCACCACCGGCAAGCTGCCCGTGCCCTGGCCCACCCTCGTGACCACCCTGACCTACAACTTTTC
TATACAAAGTTGAGACACCGTGCCATAGATCGAGGCCCGGGGTCAAGGCCCCGCCTCTCCTGGGCGGCCC
CTGCCCAGGCGGGCCCAGCCGCTCCTCCCCCGCACTCCCGGTTCGCTCTCACGGTCCCTGAGGTGGGCGG
GCGGGCCCTGGATGACAGCGATAGAACCCCGGCCCGACTCGCCCTCGCCCCCGCTCTGGGTCTGGGCTTC
CCCAGCCTAGTTCACGCCTAGGAGCCGCCTGAGCAGCCGCGCGCCCAGCGCCACACGCCACGAGCCCTCC
CCGCCTGGGCGTCCCCGGATCCCGCGAGCGCTCGGGCTCCCGGCTTGGAACCAGGGAGGAGGGAGGGAGC
GAGGGAGCAACCAGCTGCGACCCGGAAATGCCATATAAGGAGCAGGAAGGATCCCCCGCCGGAACAACCC
TTATTTGGGCAGCACCTTATTTGGAGTGGCCCGATATGGCCCGGCCGCTTCCGGCTCTGGGAGGAGGGAA
GAAGGCGGAGGGAGGGGCAACGCGGGAACTCCGGAGCTGCGCGGGTCCCGGAGGCCCCGGCGGCGGCTAG
AGCTCTAGGCTTCCCCGAAGCCTGGGCGCCTGGGATGCGGGCGCGGGCGCGGGCCCTAGGGTGCAGGATG
GAGGTGCCGGGCGCTGTCGGATGGGGGGCTTCACGTCGCTCCGGGTCCTCCCGGCCGGTCCTGCCATATT
AGGGCTTCCTGCTTCCCATATATGGCCATGTACGTCACGACGGAGGCGGACCCGTGCCGTTCCAGACCCT
TCAAATAGAGGCGGATCCGGGGAGTCGCGAGAGATCCCAGCGCGCAGAACTTGGGGAGCCGCCGCCGCCA
TCCGCCGCCGCAGCCAGCTTCCGCCGCCGCAGGACCGGCCCCTGCCCCAGCCTCCGCAGCCGCGGCGCGT
CCACGCCCGCCCGCGCCCAGGGCGAGTCGGGGTCGCCGCCTGCACGCTTCTCAGTGTTCAACTTTGTATA
ATAAAGTTGAGCTAGTTGCTAAGTCTGCCGAGTAGAATTAACCCTCACTAAAGGGTAGGTGACACTATAA
TCATCATACTTCTAACATTGAGGCAGAACATTACTTCTATACTCTTTCCTATAGTGAGTCGTATTAGTAG
ACGCGAGTCAATGCATGTACGACAGCTTTCTTGTACAAAGTGGTTCGATATCAAGATCTGGCCTCGGCGG
CCAAGCTTGGCAATCCGGTACTGTTGGTAAAGCCACCATGGAAGATGCCAAAAACATTAAGAAGGGCCCA
GCGCCATTCTACCCACTCGAAGACGGGACCGCCGGCGAGCAGCTGCACAAAGCCATGAAGCGCTACGCCC
TGGTGCCCGGCACCATCGCCTTTACCGACGCACATATCGAGGTGGACATTACCTACGCCGAGTACTTCGA
GATGAGCGTTCGGCTGGCAGAAGCTATGAAGCGCTATGGGCTGAATACAAACCATCGGATCGTGGTGTGC
AGCGAGAATAGCTTGCAGTTCTTCATGCCCGTGTTGGGTGCCCTGTTCATCGGTGTGGCTGTGGCCCCAG
CTAACGACATCTACAACGAGCGCGAGCTGCTGAACAGCATGGGCATCAGCCAGCCCACCGTCGTATTCGT
GAGCAAGAAAGGGCTGCAAAAGATCCTCAACGTGCAAAAGAAGCTACCGATCATACAAAAGATCATCATC
ATGGATAGCAAGACCGACTACCAGGGCTTCCAAAGCATGTACACCTTCGTGACTTCCCATTTGCCACCCG
GCTTCAACGAGTACGACTTCGTGCCCGAGAGCTTCGACCGGGACAAAACCATCGCCCTGATCATGAACAG
TAGTGGCAGTACCGGATTGCCCAAGGGCGTAGCCCTACCGCACCGCACCGCTTGTGTCCGATTCAGTCAT
GCCCGCGACCCCATCTTCGGCAACCAGATCATCCCCGACACCGCTATCCTCAGCGTGGTGCCATTTCACC
ACGGCTTCGGCATGTTCACCACGCTGGGCTACTTGATCTGCGGCTTTCGGGTCGTGCTCATGTACCGCTT
CGAGGAGGAGCTATTCTTGCGCAGCTTGCAAGACTATAAGATTCAATCTGCCCTGCTGGTGCCCACACTA
TTTAGCTTCTTCGCTAAGAGCACTCTCATCGACAAGTACGACCTAAGCAACTTGCACGAGATCGCCAGCG
GCGGGGCGCCGCTCAGCAAGGAGGTAGGTGAGGCCGTGGCCAAACGCTTCCACCTACCAGGCATCCGCCA
GGGCTACGGCCTGACAGAAACAACCAGCGCCATTCTGATCACCCCCGAAGGGGACGACAAGCCTGGCGCA
GTAGGCAAGGTGGTGCCCTTCTTCGAGGCTAAGGTGGTGGACTTGGACACCGGTAAGACACTGGGTGTGA
ACCAGCGCGGCGAGCTGTGCGTCCGTGGCCCCATGATCATGAGCGGCTACGTTAACAACCCCGAGGCTAC
AAACGCTCTCATCGACAAGGACGGCTGGCTGCACAGCGGCGACATCGCCTACTGGGACGAGGACGAGCAC
TTCTTCATCGTGGACCGGCTGAAGAGCCTGATCAAATACAAGGGCTACCAGGTAGCCCCAGCCGAACTGG
AGAGCATCCTGCTGCAACACCCCAACATCTTCGACGCCGGGGTCGCCGGCCTGCCCGACGACGATGCCGG
CGAGCTGCCCGCCGCAGTCGTCGTGCTGGAACACGGTAAAACCATGACCGAGAAGGAGATCGTGGACTAT
GTGGCCAGCCAGGTTACAACCGCCAAGAAGCTGCGCGGTGGTGTTGTGTTCGTGGACGAGGTGCCTAAAG
GACTGACCGGCAAGTTGGACGCCCGCAAGATCCGCGAGATTCTCATTAAGGCCAAGAAGGGCGGCAAGAT
CGCCGTGTAATCTGCTTGCAAGAACTGGTTCAGTAGCTTAAGCCACTTTGTGATCCACCTTAACAGCCAC
GGCTTCCCTCCCGAGGTGGAGGAGCAGGCCGCCGGCACCCTGCCCATGAGCTGCGCCCAGGAGAGCGGCA
TGGATAGACACCCTGCTGCTTGCGCCAGCGCCAGGATCAACGTCTAACTGCAGTCTAGAGTCGGGGCGGC
CGGCCGCTTCGAGCAGACATGATAAGATACATTGATGAGTTTGGACAAACCACAACTAGAATGCAGTGAA
AAAAATGCTTTATTTGTGAAATTTGTGATGCTATTGCTTTATTTGTAACCATTATAAGCTGCAATAAACA
AGTTAACAACAACAATTGCATTCATTTTATGTTTCAGGTTCAGGGGGAGGTGTGGGAGGTTTTTTAAAGC
AAGTAAAACCTCTACAAATGTGGTAAAATCGATAAGGATCCGTTTGCGTATTGGGCGCTCTTCCGCTGAT
CTGCGCAGCACCATGGCCTGAAATAACCTCTGAAAGAGGAACTTGGTTAGCTACCTTCTGAGGCGGAAAG
AACCAGCTGTGGAATGTGTGTCAGTTAGGGTGTGGAAAGTCCCCAGGCTCCCCAGCAGGCAGAAGTATGC
AAAGCATGCATCTCAATTAGTCAGCAACCAGGTGTGGAAAGTCCCCAGGCTCCCCAGCAGGCAGAAGTAT
GCAAAGCATGCATCTCAATTAGTCAGCAACCATAGTCCCGCCCCTAACTCCGCCCATCCCGCCCCTAACT
CCGCCCAGTTCCGCCCATTCTCCGCCCCATGGCTGACTAATTTTTTTTATTTATGCAGAGGCCGAGGCCG
CCTCTGCCTCTGAGCTATTCCAGAAGTAGTGAGGAGGCTTTTTTGGAGGCCTAGGCTTTTGCAAAAAGCT
CGATTCTTCTGACACTAGCGCCACCATGAAGAAGCCCGAACTCACCGCTACCAGCGTTGAAAAATTTCTC
ATCGAGAAGTTCGACAGTGTGAGCGACCTGATGCAGTTGTCGGAGGGCGAAGAGAGCCGAGCCTTCAGCT
TCGATGTCGGCGGACGCGGCTATGTACTGCGGGTGAATAGCTGCGCTGATGGCTTCTACAAAGACCGCTA
CGTGTACCGCCACTTCGCCAGCGCTGCACTACCCATCCCCGAAGTGTTGGACATCGGCGAGTTCAGCGAG
AGCCTGACATACTGCATCAGTAGACGCGCCCAAGGCGTTACTCTCCAAGACCTCCCCGAAACAGAGCTGC
CTGCTGTGTTACAGCCTGTCGCCGAAGCTATGGATGCTATTGCCGCCGCCGACCTCAGTCAAACCAGCGG
CTTCGGCCCATTCGGGCCCCAAGGCATCGGCCAGTACACAACCTGGCGGGATTTCATTTGCGCCATTGCT
GATCCCCATGTCTACCACTGGCAGACCGTGATGGACGACACCGTGTCCGCCAGCGTAGCTCAAGCCCTGG
ACGAACTGATGCTGTGGGCCGAAGACTGTCCCGAGGTGCGCCACCTCGTCCATGCCGACTTCGGCAGCAA
CAACGTCCTGACCGACAACGGCCGCATCACCGCCGTAATCGACTGGTCCGAAGCTATGTTCGGGGACAGT
CAGTACGAGGTGGCCAACATCTTCTTCTGGCGGCCCTGGCTGGCTTGCATGGAGCAGCAGACTCGCTACT
TCGAGCGCCGGCATCCCGAGCTGGCCGGCAGCCCTCGTCTGCGAGCCTACATGCTGCGCATCGGCCTGGA
TCAGCTCTACCAGAGCCTCGTGGACGGCAACTTCGACGATGCTGCCTGGGCTCAAGGCCGCTGCGATGCC
ATCGTCCGCAGCGGGGCCGGCACCGTCGGTCGCACACAAATCGCTCGCCGGAGCGCAGCCGTATGGACCG
ACGGCTGCGTCGAGGTGCTGGCCGACAGCGGCAACCGCCGGCCCAGTACACGACCGCGCGCTAAGGAGGT
AGGTCGAGTTTAAACTCTAGAACCGGTCATGGCCGCAATAAAATATCTTTATTTTCATTACATCTGTGTG
TTGGTTTTTTGTGTGTTCGAACTAGATGCTGTCGACCGATGCCCTTGAGAGCCTTCAACCCAGTCAGCTC
CTTCCGGTGGGCGCGGGGCATGACTATCGTCGCCGCACTTATGACTGTCTTCTTTATCATGCAACTCGTA
GGACAGGTGCCGGCAGCGCTCTTCCGCTTCCTCGCTCACTGACTCGCTGCGCTCGGTCGTTCGGCTGCGG
CGAGCGGTATCAGCTCACTCAAAGGCGGTAATACGGTTATCCACAGAATCAGGGGATAACGCAGGAAAGA
ACATGTGAGCAAAAGGCCAGCAAAAGGCCAGGAACCGTAAAAAGGCCGCGTTGCTGGCGTTTTTCCATAG
GCTCCGCCCCCCTGACGAGCATCACAAAAATCGACGCTCAAGTCAGAGGTGGCGAAACCCGACAGGACTA
TAAAGATACCAGGCGTTTCCCCCTGGAAGCTCCCTCGTGCGCTCTCCTGTTCCGACCCTGCCGCTTACCG
GATACCTGTCCGCCTTTCTCCCTTCGGGAAGCGTGGCGCTTTCTCATAGCTCACGCTGTAGGTATCTCAG
TTCGGTGTAGGTCGTTCGCTCCAAGCTGGGCTGTGTGCACGAACCCCCCGTTCAGCCCGACCGCTGCGCC
TTATCCGGTAACTATCGTCTTGAGTCCAACCCGGTAAGACACGACTTATCGCCACTGGCAGCAGCCACTG
GTAACAGGATTAGCAGAGCGAGGTATGTAGGCGGTGCTACAGAGTTCTTGAAGTGGTGGCCTAACTACGG
CTACACTAGAAGAACAGTATTTGGTATCTGCGCTCTGCTGAAGCCAGTTACCTTCGGAAAAAGAGTTGGT
AGCTCTTGATCCGGCAAACAAACCACCGCTGGTAGCGGTGGTTTTTTTGTTTGCAAGCAGCAGATTACGC
GCAGAAAAAAAGGATCTCAAGAAGATCCTTTGATCTTTTCTACGGGGTCTGACGCTCAGTGGAACGAAAA
CTCACGTTAAGGGATTTTGGTCATGAGATTATCAAAAAGGATCTTCACCTAGATCCTTTTAAATTAAAAA
TGAAGTTTTAAATCAATCTAAAGTATATATGAGTAAACTTGGTCTGACAGCGGCCGCAAATGCTAAACCA
CTGCAGTGGTTACCAGTGCTTGATCAGTGAGGCACCGATCTCAGCGATCTGCCTATTTCGTTCGTCCATA
GTGGCCTGACTCCCCGTCGTGTAGATCACTACGATTCGTGAGGGCTTACCATCAGGCCCCAGCGCAGCAA
TGATGCCGCGAGAGCCGCGTTCACCGGCCCCCGATTTGTCAGCAATGAACCAGCCAGCAGGGAGGGCCGA
GCGAAGAAGTGGTCCTGCTACTTTGTCCGCCTCCATCCAGTCTATGAGCTGCTGTCGTGATGCTAGAGTA
AGAAGTTCGCCAGTGAGTAGTTTCCGAAGAGTTGTGGCCATTGCTACTGGCATCGTGGTATCACGCTCGT
CGTTCGGTATGGCTTCGTTCAACTCTGGTTCCCAGCGGTCAAGCCGGGTCACATGATCACCCATATTATG
AAGAAATGCAGTCAGCTCCTTAGGGCCTCCGATCGTTGTCAGAAGTAAGTTGGCCGCGGTGTTGTCGCTC
ATGGTAATGGCAGCACTACACAATTCTCTTACCGTCATGCCATCCGTAAGATGCTTTTCCGTGACCGGCG
AGTACTCAACCAAGTCGTTTTGTGAGTAGTGTATACGGCGACCAAGCTGCTCTTGCCCGGCGTCTATACG
GGACAACACCGCGCCACATAGCAGTACTTTGAAAGTGCTCATCATCGGGAATCGTTCTTCGGGGCGGAAA
GACTCAAGGATCTTGCCGCTATTGAGATCCAGTTCGATATAGCCCACTCTTGCACCCAGTTGATCTTCAG
CATCTTTTACTTTCACCAGCGTTTCGGGGTGTGCAAAAACAGGCAAGCAAAATGCCGCAAAGAAGGGAAT
GAGTGCGACACGAAAATGTTGGATGCTCATACTCGTCCTTTTTCAATATTATTGAAGCATTTATCAGGGT
TACTAGTACGTCTCTCAAGGATAAGTAAGTAATATTAAGGTACGGGAGGTATTGGACAGGCCGCAATAAA
ATATCTTTATTTTCATTACATCTGTGTGTTGGTTTTTTGTGTGAATCGATAGTACTAACATACGCTCTCC
ATCAAAACAAAACGAAACAAAACAAACTAGCAAAATAGGCTGTCCCCAGTGCAAGTGCAGGTGCCAGAAC
ATTTCTCT
